>Addgene plasmid #87743 | pCA24N-ligase-cTF | addgene full sequence | sequence record 174175 | Addgene NGS Result
CTAAGAAACCATTATTATCATGACATTAACCTATAAAAATAGGCGTATCACGAGGCCCTTTCGTCTTCAC
CTCGAGAAATCATAAAAAATTTATTTGCTTTGTGAGCGGATAACAATTATAATAGATTCAATTGTGAGCG
GATAACAATTTCACACAGAATTCATTAAAGAGGAGAAATTAACTATGAGAGGATCTCACCATCACCATCA
CCATACGGATCCGGCCCTGAGGGCCATTCTTAAAATTCTGAACGAAATAGCATCTATTGGTTCAACTAAA
CAGAAGCAAGCAATTCTTGAAAAGAATAAAGATAATGAATTGCTTAAACGAGTATATCGTCTGACTTATT
CTCGTGGGTTACAGTATTATATCAAGAAATGGCCTAAACCTGGTATTGCTACCCAGAGTTTTGGAATGTT
GACTCTTACCGATATGCTTGACTTCATTGAATTCACATTAGCTACTCGGAAATTGACTGGAAATGCAGCA
ATTGAGGAATTAACTGGATATATCACCGATGGTAAAAAAGATGATGTTGAAGTTTTGCGTCGAGTGATGA
TGCGAGACCTTGAATGTGGTGCTTCAGTATCTATTGCAAACAAAGTTTGGCCAGGTTTAATTCCTGAACA
ACCTCAAATGCTCGCAAGTTCTTATGATGAAAAAGGCATTAATAAGAATATCAAATTTCCAGCCTTTGCT
CAGTTAAAAGCTGATGGAGCTCGGTGTTTTGCTGAAGTTAGAGGTGATGAATTAGATGATGTTCGTCTTT
TATCACGAGCTGGTAATGAATATCTAGGATTAGATCTTCTTAAGGAAGAGTTAATTAAAATGACCGCTGA
AGCCCGCCAGATTCATCCAGAAGGTGTGTTGATTGATGGCGAATTGGTATACCATGAGCAAGTTAAAAAG
GAGCCAGAAGGCCTAGATTTTCTTTTTGATGCTTATCCTGAAAACAGTAAAGCTAAAGAATTCGCCGAAG
TTGCTGAATCACGTACTGCTTCTAATGGAATCGCCAATAAATCTTTAAAGGGAACCATTTCTGAAAAAGA
AGCACAATGCATGAAGTTTCAGGTCTGGGATTATGTCCCGTTGGTAGAAATATACAGTCTTCCTGCATTT
CGTTTGAAATATGATGTACGTTTTTCTAAACTAGAACAAATGACATCTGGATATGATAAAGTAATTTTAA
TTGAAAACCAGGTAGTAAATAACCTAGATGAAGCTAAGGTAATTTATAAAAAGTATATTGACCAAGGTCT
TGAAGGTATTATTCTCAAAAATATCGATGGATTATGGGAAAATGCTCGTTCAAAAAATCTTTATAAATTT
AAAGAAGTAATTGATGTTGATTTAAAAATTGTAGGAATTTATCCTCACCGTAAAGACCCTACTAAAGCGG
GTGGATTTATTCTTGAGTCAGAGTGTGGAAAAATTAAGGTAAATGCTGGTTCAGGCTTAAAAGATAAAGC
CGGTGTAAAATCGCATGAACTTGACCGTACTCGCATTATGGAAAACCAAAATTATTATATTGGAAAAATT
CTAGAGTGCGAATGCAACGGTTGGTTAAAATCTGATGGCCGCACTGATTACGTTAAATTATTTCTTCCGA
TTGCGATTCGTTTACGTGAAGATAAAACTAAAGCTAATACATTCGAAGATGTATTTGGTGATTTTCATGA
GGTAACTGGTCTAGGCACTAGTGGCGGAGGCTCCGGCGGTGGCGACTGGCAGCTCCCGTCACATTCTGGT
CCATACGAGCTTCGGATCGAGGTGCAGCCCAAGTCTCACCACAGGGCTCACTATGAGACGGAAGGCAGCC
GGGGGGCTGTGAAGGCTTCAGCTGGAGGACACCCCATTGTGCAGCTACACGGTTACTTGGAGAATGAACC
TCTCACGCTACAGCTGTTCATTGGGACGGCTGACGACCGCCTGCTGAGGCCCCACGCCTTCTACCAGGTC
CACCGGATCACGGGGAAGACTGTCTCCACCACCAGCCACGAGATCATCCTGTCCAACACCAAAGTCCTGG
AGATCCCGTTGCTTCCAGAAAATAACATGCGAGCCATCATCGACTGTGCTGGGATCCTGAAGCTCAGAAA
CTCTGATATTGAGCTGAGGAAAGGGGAGACAGACATCGGGAGGAAGAACACCAGGGTGAGGCTGGTCTTC
CGAGTTCACATCCCACAGCCCAATGGCCGGACGCTGTCTCTCCAGGTGGCCTCGAACCCTATCGAGTGTT
CCCAGCGGTCAGCATCCAACTTGAAAATTGTAAGAATGGACAGGACAGCTGGATGTGTGACTGGAGGGGA
GGAAATTTATCTTCTTTGTGACAAAGTTCAGAAAGATGACATCCAGATTCGATTTTATGAAGAGGAAGAA
AATGGTGGAGTCTGGGAAGGATTTGGAGATTTTTCCCCCACAGATGTTCATAGACAATTTGCCATTGTCT
TCAAAACTCCAAAGTATAAAGATATTAATATTACAAAACCAGCCTCTGTGTTTGTCCAGCTTCGGAGGAA
ATCTGACTTGGAAACCAGTGAACCAAAACCTTTCCTCTACTATCCTGAAATCAAAGATAAAGAAGAAGTG
CAGAGGAAACGTCAGAAGTAAGGCCTATGCGGCCGCTAAGGGTCGACCTGCAGCCAAGCTTAATTAGCTG
AGCTTGGACTCCTGTTGATAGATCCAGTAATGACCTCAGAACTCCATCTGGATTTGTTCAGAACGCTCGG
TTGCCGCCGGGCGTTTTTTATTGGTGAGAATCCAAGCTAGGGGAATTCATCGTGACTGACTGACGATCTG
CCTCGCGCGTTTCGGTGATGACGGTGAAAACCTCTGACACATGCAGCTCCCGGAGACGGTCACAGCTTGT
CTGTAAGCGGATGCCGGGAGCAGACAAGCCCGTCAGGGCGCGTCAGCGGGTGTTGGCGGGTGTCGGGGCG
CAGCCATGACCCAGTCACGTAGCGATAGCGGAGTGTATAATTCTTGAAGACGAAAGGGCCTCGTGATACG
CCTATTTTTATAGGTTAATGTCATGATAATAATAGTTTCTTAGAATCCTGATGTCCGGCGGTGCTTTTGC
CGTTACGCACCACCCCGTCAGTAGCTGAACAGGAGGGACAGCTGATAGAAACAGAAGCCACTGGAGCACC
TCAAAAACACCATCATACACTAAATCAGTAAGTTGGCAGCATCACCCGACGCACTTTGCGCCGAATAAAT
ACCTGTGACGGAAGATCACTTCGCAGAATAAATAAATCCTGGTGTCCCTGTTGATACCGGGAAGCCCTGG
GCCAACTTTTGGCGAAAATGAGACGTTGATCGGCACGTAAGAGGTTCCAACTTTCACCATAATGAAATAA
GATCACTACCGGGCGTATTTTTTGAGTTATCGAGATTTTCAGGAGCTAAGGAAGCTAAAATGGAGAAAAA
AATCACTGGATATACCACCGTTGATATATCCCAATGGCATCGTAAAGAACATTTTGAGGCATTTCAGTCA
GTTGCTCAATGTACCTATAACCAGACCGTTCAGCTGGATATTACGGCCTTTTTAAAGACCGTAAAGAAAA
ATAAGCACAAGTTTTATCCGGCCTTTATTCACATTCTTGCCCGCCTGATGAATGCTCATCCGGAATTCCG
TATGGCAATGAAAGACGGTGAGCTGGTGATATGGGATAGTGTTCACCCTTGTTATACCGTTTTCCATGAG
CAAACTGAAACGTTTTCATCGCTCTGGAGTGAATACCACGACGATTTCCGGCAGTTTCTACACATATATT
CGCAAGATGTGGCGTGTTACGGTGAGAACCTGGCCTATTTCCCTAAAGGGTTTATTGAGAATATGTTTTT
CGTCTCAGCCAATCCCTGGGTGAGTTTCACCAGTTTTGATTTAAACGTGGCCAATATGGACAACTTCTTC
GCCCCCGTTTTCACCATGGGCAAATATTATACGCAAGGCGACAAGGTGCTGATGCCGCTGGCGATTCAGG
TTCATCATGCCGTTTGTGATGGCTTCCATGTCGGCAGAATGCTTAATGAATTACAACAGTACTGCGATGA
GTGGCAGGGCGGGGCGTAATTTTTTTAAGGCAGTTATTGGTGCCCTTAAACGCCTGGTTGCTACGCCTGA
ATAAGTGATAATAAGCGGATGAATGGCAGAAATTCGAAAGCAAATTCGACCCGGTCGTCGGTTCAGGGCA
GGGTCGTTAAATAGCCGCTTATGTCTATTGCTGGTTTACCGGTTTATTGACTACCGGAAGCAGTGTGACC
GTGTGCTTCTCAAATGCCTGAGGCCAGTTTGCTCAGGCTCTCCCCGTGGAGGTAATAATTGACGATATGA
TCATTTATTCTGCCTCCCAGAGCCTGATAAAAACGGTTACCGGATCGAGTCAGGCAACTATGGATGAACG
AAATAGACAGATCGCTGAGATAGGTGCCTCACTGATTAAGCATTGGTAACTGTCAGACCAAGTTTACTCA
TATATACTTTAGATTGATTTAAAACTTCATTTTTAATTTAAAAGGATCTAGGTGAAGATCCTTTTTGATA
ATCTCATGACCAAAATCCCTTAACGTGAGTTTTCGTTCCACTGAGCGTCAGACCCCGTAGAAAAGATCAA
AGGATCTTCTTGAGATCCTTTTTTTCTGCGCGTAATCTGCTGCTTGCAAACAAAAAAACCACCGCTACCA
GCGGTGGTTTGTTTGCCGGATCAAGAGCTACCAACTCTTTTTCCGAAGGTAACTGGCTTCAGCAGAGCGC
AGATACCAAATACTGTCCTTCTAGTGTAGCCGTAGTTAGGCCACCACTTCAAGAACTCTGTAGCACCGCC
TACATACCTCGCTCTGCTAATCCTGTTACCAGTGGCTGCTGCCAGTGGCGATAAGTCGTGTCTTACCGGG
TTGGACTCAAGACGATAGTTACCGGATAAGGCGCAGCGGTCGGGCTGAACGGGGGGTTCGTGCACACAGC
CCAGCTTGGAGCGAACGACCTACACCGAACTGAGATACCTACAGCGTGAGCTATGAGAAAGCGCCACGCT
TCCCGAAGGGAGAAAGGCGGACAGGTATCCGGTAAGCGGCAGGGTCGGAACAGGAGAGCGCACGAGGGAG
CTTCCAGGGGGAAACGCCTGGTATCTTTATAGTCCTGTCGGGTTTCGCCACCTCTGACTTGAGCGTCGAT
TTTTGTGATGCTCGTCAGGGGGGCGGAGCCTATGGAAAAACGCCAGCAACGCGGCCTTTTTACGGTTCCT
GGCCTTTTGCTGGCCTTTTGCTCACATGTTCTTTCCTGCGTTATCCCCTGATTCTGTGGATAACCGTATT
ACCGCCTTTGAGTGAGCTGATACCGCTCGCCGCAGCCGAACGACCGAGCGCAGCGAGTCAGTGAGCGAGG
AAGCGGAAGAGCGCCTGATGCGGTATTTTCTCCTTACGCATCTGTGCGGTATTTCACACCGCATAAATTC
CGACACCATCGAATGGCGCAAAACCTTTCGCGGTATGGCATGATAGCGCCCGGAAGAGAGTCAATTCAGG
GTGGTGAATGTGAAACCAGTAACGTTATACGATGTCGCAGAGTATGCCGGTGTCTCTTATCAGACCGTTT
CCCGCGTGGTGAACCAGGCCAGCCACGTTTCTGCGAAAACGCGGGAAAAAGTGGAAGCGGCGATGGCGGA
GCTGAATTACATTCCCAACCGCGTGGCACAACAACTGGCGGGCAAACAGTCGTTGCTGATTGGCGTTGCC
ACCTCCAGTCTGGCCCTGCACGCGCCGTCGCAAATTGTCGCGGCGATTAAATCTCGCGCCGATCAACTGG
GTGCCAGCGTGGTGGTGTCGATGGTAGAACGAAGCGGCGTCGAAGCCTGTAAAGCGGCGGTGCACAATCT
TCTCGCGCAACGCGTCAGTGGGCTGATCATTAACTATCCGCTGGATGACCAGGATGCCATTGCTGTGGAA
GCTGCCTGCACTAATGTTCCGGCGTTATTTCTTGATGTCTCTGACCAGACACCCATCAACAGTATTATTT
TCTCCCATGAAGACGGTACGCGACTGGGCGTGGAGCATCTGGTCGCATTGGGTCACCAGCAAATCGCGCT
GTTAGCGGGCCCATTAAGTTCTGTCTCGGCGCGTCTGCGTCTGGCTGGCTGGCATAAATATCTCACTCGC
AATCAAATTCAGCCGATAGCGGAACGGGAAGGCGACTGGAGTGCCATGTCCGGTTTTCAACAAACCATGC
AAATGCTGAATGAGGGCATCGTTCCCACTGCGATGCTGGTTGCCAACGATCAGATGGCGCTGGGCGCAAT
GCGCGCCATTACCGAGTCCGGGCTGCGCGTTGGTGCGGATATCTCGGTAGTGGGATACGACGATACCGAA
GACAGCTCATGTTATATCCCGCCGTTAACCACCATCAAACAGGATTTTCGCCTGCTGGGGCAAACCAGCG
TGGACCGCTTGCTGCAACTCTCTCAGGGCCAGGCGGTGAAGGGCAATCAGCTGTTGCCCGTCTCACTGGT
GAAAAGAAAAACCACCCTGGCGCCCAATACGCAAACCGCCTCTCCCCGCGCGTTGGCCGATTCATTAATG
CAGCTGGCACGACAGGTTTCCCGACTGGAAAGCGGGCAGTGAGCGCAACGCAATTAATGTAAGTTAGCTC
ACTCATTAGGCACCCCAGGCTTTACACTTTATGCTTCCGGCTCGTATGTTGTGTGGAATTGTGAGCGGAT
AACAATTTCACACAGGAAACAGCTATGACCATGATTACGGATTCACTGGCCGTCGTTTTACAACGTCGTG
ACTGGGAAAACCCTGGCGTTACCCAACTTAATCGCCTTGCAGCACATCCCCCTTTCGCCAGCTGGCGTAA
TAGCGAAGAGGCCCGCACCGATCGCCCTTCCCAACAGTTGC
Features (pLannotate 1.2.2; 20 found; start..end, strand, type, name):
     80..124     +  promoter       T5 promoter: bacteriophage T5 promoter for E. coli RNA polymerase, with embedded lac operator
    132..148     +  protein_bind   lac operator: The lac repressor binds to the lac operator to inhibit transcription in E. coli. This inhibition can be relieved by adding lactose or isopropyl-β-D-thiogalactopyranoside (IPTG). lac repressor encoded by lacI
    197..214     +  CDS            6xHis: 6xHis affinity tag
    236..1693    +  CDS            30: DNLI_BPT4 - Experimental evidence at protein level: Swiss-Prot protein existence level 1. DNA ligase, which is expressed in the early stage of lytic development, has been implicated in T4 DNA synthesis and genetic recombination. It may also play a role in T4 DNA repair. From Enterobacteria phage T4 (Bacteriophage T4).
   1724..2500    +  CDS            Nfatc1 (fragment): NFAC1_MOUSE - Also known as Nfat2, Nfatc. Experimental evidence at protein level: Swiss-Prot protein existence level 1. Plays a role in the inducible expression of cytokine genes in T-cells, especially in the induction of the IL-2 or IL-4 gene transcription (PubMed:9388475). Also controls gene expression in embryonic cardiac cells. Could regulate not only the activation and proliferation but also the differentiation and programmed death of T- lymphocytes as well as lymphoid and non-lymphoid cells (By similarity). Required for osteoclastogenesis and regulates many genes important for osteoclast
   2667..2761    +  terminator     lambda t0 terminator: transcription terminator from phage lambda
   2798..2837    +  CDS            rop (fragment): Rop protein, which maintains plasmids at low copy number; rop
   2939..2979    +  misc_feature   bom (fragment): basis of mobility region from pBR322
   3058..3196    -  mobile_element IS1 (fragment): prokaryotic transposable element IS1
   3317..3419    +  promoter       cat promoter: promoter of the E. coli cat gene encoding chloramphenicol acetyltransferase
   3420..4076    +  CDS            cat: CAT_ECOLX - Experimental evidence at protein level: Swiss-Prot protein existence level 1. This enzyme is an effector of chloramphenicol resistance in bacteria. From Escherichia coli. This protein is used as a marker in many commonly used cloning vectors, such as pACYC184.
   4387..4458    +  CDS            bla(M) (fragment): β-lactamase lacking the signal sequence; bla(M); allows cytosolic expression of β-lactamase
   4630..5218    +  rep_origin     ori: high-copy-number ColE1/pMB1/pBR322/pUC origin of replication
   5404..5455    -  misc_feature   bom (fragment): basis of mobility region from pBR322
   5462..5539    +  promoter       lacI promoter: lacI
   5540..6622    +  CDS            lacI: lac repressor; lacI; The lac repressor binds to the lac operator to inhibit transcription in E. coli. This inhibition can be relieved by adding lactose or isopropyl-β-D-thiogalactopyranoside (IPTG).
   6635..6656    +  protein_bind   CAP binding site: CAP binding activates transcription in the presence of cAMP. E. coli catabolite activator protein
   6671..6701    +  promoter       lac promoter: promoter for the E. coli lac operon
   6709..6725    +  protein_bind   lac operator: The lac repressor binds to the lac operator to inhibit transcription in E. coli. This inhibition can be relieved by adding lactose or isopropyl-β-D-thiogalactopyranoside (IPTG). lac repressor encoded by lacI
   6745..6901    +  CDS            lacZα (fragment): LacZα fragment of β-galactosidase; lacZ fragment
