[The description below was written by a language model from this plasmid's Addgene catalogue record and pLannotate feature annotations shown in this document.]
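Description:
pCA24N-ligase-cTF is a bacterial expression plasmid of about 6.9 kb, built on the pCA24N backbone and intended for IPTG-inducible overproduction of an engineered DNA ligase in E. coli for purification. It replicates from a ColE1/pMB1-type origin and is selected with chloramphenicol through a cat gene driven by its own promoter. The catalogue lists the copy number as unknown. The plasmid also carries lacI with its promoter, so it supplies its own lac repressor. The feature table also shows several short remnants from the backbone's construction history (fragments of rop, bom, IS1, β-lactamase and lacZα, plus a lac promoter/operator region). None of these appears to contribute to the expression cassette.

The cassette is driven by the phage T5 promoter, which is recognised by the host E. coli RNA polymerase and is combined with lac operator sequences (the T5-lac arrangement). Transcription is therefore repressed by LacI until IPTG is added. The open reading frame begins with a backbone-encoded N-terminal 6xHis tag for metal-affinity purification, followed by bacteriophage T4 DNA ligase (gene 30, lig). The ligase is fused at its C terminus to cTF, a chimeric transcription factor DNA-binding module based on NFAT and NF-κB. The automated annotation identifies this region only as an Nfatc1 fragment, presumably the NFAT-derived part of the chimera. A phage lambda t0 terminator closes the transcription unit.

The associated work concerns engineered DNA ligases with improved in vitro activity, and this construct provides one such ligase–DNA-binding-domain fusion. The cloning method is not recorded.
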