Addgene plasmid #87743: pCA24N-ligase-cTF
Purpose: IPTG-inducible expression of ligase-cTF fusion for protein purification
Depositing lab: Wayne Patrick. Depositing organization: University of Otago. Publication: Engineered DNA ligases with improved activities in vitro. Wilson RH, Morton SK, Deiderick H, Gerth ML, Paul HA, Gerber I, Patel A, Ellington AD, Hunicke-Smith SP, Patrick WM. Protein Eng Des Sel. 2013 Jul;26(7):471-8. doi: 10.1093/protein/gzt024. Epub 2013 Jun 10. PubMed 23754529.
Backbone
  Vector backbone: pCA24N
  Backbone manufacturer: Kitagawa et al. (PMID:16769691)
  Vector type: Bacterial Expression
Growth in bacteria
  Bacterial resistance: Chloramphenicol, 25 μg/mL
  Growth temperature: 37°C
  Growth strain: DH5alpha
  Copy number: Unknown
Gene/Insert
  Gene/Insert name: T4 DNA ligase
  Entrez Gene: 30 (a.k.a. T4p202, lig)
  Promoter: T5-lac
  Tag / fusion protein: 6xHis (N terminal on backbone); cTF (chimeric transcription factor based on NFAT/NF-kB) (C terminal on insert)
  Cloning method: Unknown
  Sequencing primers: 5′ pCA24N.for (GATAACAATTTCACACAGAATTCATTAAAGAG); 3′ pCA24N.rev2 — 5'-CAAATCCAGATGGAGTTCTGAGG-3'
Resource information
  A portion of this plasmid was derived from a plasmid made by: Previously, we PCR amplified the lig gene from pRBL (Ren et al., 1997; PMID: 9305776). The cTF gene was amplified from pSAN101 (de Lumley et al., 2004; PMID: 15178248).
Terms and licenses: Academic/Nonprofit Terms; Industry Terms: Not Available to Industry
Depositor comments: For complete cloning information, please see the paper's supplement. For expression, E. coli DH5a-E cells harbouring each expression vector were grown at 37°C in LB broth containing chloramphenicol (34 µg.ml-1), to OD600 ~ 0.6. IPTG (0.4 mM, final concentration) was added as an inducer, and protein over-expression was at 28°C for 16-18 h.
How to cite: pCA24N-ligase-cTF was a gift from Wayne Patrick (Addgene plasmid # 87743 ; http://n2t.net/addgene:87743 ; RRID:Addgene_87743)
